>Addgene plasmid #206029 | hVAMP3(1-77) S44A | addgene full sequence | sequence record 404783 | Addgene NGS Result
ATCCGGATATAGTTCCTCCTTTCAGCAAAAAACCCCTCAAGACCCGTTTAGAGGCCCCAAGGGGTTATGC
TAGTTATTGCTCAGCGGTGGCAGCAGCCAACTCAGCTTCCTTTCGGGCTTTGTTAGCAGCCGGATCTCAG
TGGTGGTGGTGGTGGTGCTCGAGCTATTTGCAGTTTTTCCACCAGTATTTACGTTTCAGTTTAGCAGCAG
AGGTTTCGAACTGAGAAGCACCAGCCTGCAGAGCGTCAGCACGGTCGTCCAGTTCAGCCAGTTTCTGGTC
ACGTTCCAGAACTTTGTCAACGTTAACACGCATGATGTCAACAACTTCGTCAACCTGGTTCTGGGTCTGC
TGCAGACGACGGTTAGAACCGGTAGCAGCGGTCGGACCGGTAGACATATGGCTGCCGCGCGGCACCAGGC
CGCTGCTGTGATGATGATGATGATGGCTGCTGCCCATGGTATATCTCCTTCTTAAAGTTAAACAAAATTA
TTTCTAGAGGGGAATTGTTATCCGCTCACAATTCCCCTATAGTGAGTCGTATTAATTTCGCGGGATCGAG
ATCTCGATCCTCTACGCCGGACGCATCGTGGCCGGCATCACCGGCGCCACAGGTGCGGTTGCTGGCGCCT
ATATCGCCGACATCACCGATGGGGAAGATCGGGCTCGCCACTTCGGGCTCATGAGCGCTTGTTTCGGCGT
GGGTATGGTGGCAGGCCCCGTGGCCGGGGGACTGTTGGGCGCCATCTCCTTGCATGCACCATTCCTTGCG
GCGGCGGTGCTCAACGGCCTCAACCTACTACTGGGCTGCTTCCTAATGCAGGAGTCGCATAAGGGAGAGC
GTCGAGATCCCGGACACCATCGAATGGCGCAAAACCTTTCGCGGTATGGCATGATAGCGCCCGGAAGAGA
GTCAATTCAGGGTGGTGAATGTGAAACCAGTAACGTTATACGATGTCGCAGAGTATGCCGGTGTCTCTTA
TCAGACCGTTTCCCGCGTGGTGAACCAGGCCAGCCACGTTTCTGCGAAAACGCGGGAAAAAGTGGAAGCG
GCGATGGCGGAGCTGAATTACATTCCCAACCGCGTGGCACAACAACTGGCGGGCAAACAGTCGTTGCTGA
TTGGCGTTGCCACCTCCAGTCTGGCCCTGCACGCGCCGTCGCAAATTGTCGCGGCGATTAAATCTCGCGC
CGATCAACTGGGTGCCAGCGTGGTGGTGTCGATGGTAGAACGAAGCGGCGTCGAAGCCTGTAAAGCGGCG
GTGCACAATCTTCTCGCGCAACGCGTCAGTGGGCTGATCATTAACTATCCGCTGGATGACCAGGATGCCA
TTGCTGTGGAAGCTGCCTGCACTAATGTTCCGGCGTTATTTCTTGATGTCTCTGACCAGACACCCATCAA
CAGTATTATTTTCTCCCATGAAGACGGTACGCGACTGGGCGTGGAGCATCTGGTCGCATTGGGTCACCAG
CAAATCGCGCTGTTAGCGGGCCCATTAAGTTCTGTCTCGGCGCGTCTGCGTCTGGCTGGCTGGCATAAAT
ATCTCACTCGCAATCAAATTCAGCCGATAGCGGAACGGGAAGGCGACTGGAGTGCCATGTCCGGTTTTCA
ACAAACCATGCAAATGCTGAATGAGGGCATCGTTCCCACTGCGATGCTGGTTGCCAACGATCAGATGGCG
CTGGGCGCAATGCGCGCCATTACCGAGTCCGGGCTGCGCGTTGGTGCGGATATCTCGGTAGTGGGATACG
ACGATACCGAAGACAGCTCATGTTATATCCCGCCGTTAACCACCATCAAACAGGATTTTCGCCTGCTGGG
GCAAACCAGCGTGGACCGCTTGCTGCAACTCTCTCAGGGCCAGGCGGTGAAGGGCAATCAGCTGTTGCCC
GTCTCACTGGTGAAAAGAAAAACCACCCTGGCGCCCAATACGCAAACCGCCTCTCCCCGCGCGTTGGCCG
ATTCATTAATGCAGCTGGCACGACAGGTTTCCCGACTGGAAAGCGGGCAGTGAGCGCAACGCAATTAATG
TAAGTTAGCTCACTCATTAGGCACCGGGATCTCGACCGATGCCCTTGAGAGCCTTCAACCCAGTCAGCTC
CTTCCGGTGGGCGCGGGGCATGACTATCGTCGCCGCACTTATGACTGTCTTCTTTATCATGCAACTCGTA
GGACAGGTGCCGGCAGCGCTCTGGGTCATTTTCGGCGAGGACCGCTTTCGCTGGAGCGCGACGATGATCG
GCCTGTCGCTTGCGGTATTCGGAATCTTGCACGCCCTCGCTCAAGCCTTCGTCACTGGTCCCGCCACCAA
ACGTTTCGGCGAGAAGCAGGCCATTATCGCCGGCATGGCGGCCCCACGGGTGCGCATGATCGTGCTCCTG
TCGTTGAGGACCCGGCTAGGCTGGCGGGGTTGCCTTACTGGTTAGCAGAATGAATCACCGATACGCGAGC
GAACGTGAAGCGACTGCTGCTGCAAAACGTCTGCGACCTGAGCAACAACATGAATGGTCTTCGGTTTCCG
TGTTTCGTAAAGTCTGGAAACGCGGAAGTCAGCGCCCTGCACCATTATGTTCCGGATCTGCATCGCAGGA
TGCTGCTGGCTACCCTGTGGAACACCTACATCTGTATTAACGAAGCGCTGGCATTGACCCTGAGTGATTT
TTCTCTGGTCCCGCCGCATCCATACCGCCAGTTGTTTACCCTCACAACGTTCCAGTAACCGGGCATGTTC
ATCATCAGTAACCCGTATCGTGAGCATCCTCTCTCGTTTCATCGGTATCATTACCCCCATGAACAGAAAT
CCCCCTTACACGGAGGCATCAGTGACCAAACAGGAAAAAACCGCCCTTAACATGGCCCGCTTTATCAGAA
GCCAGACATTAACGCTTCTGGAGAAACTCAACGAGCTGGACGCGGATGAACAGGCAGACATCTGTGAATC
GCTTCACGACCACGCTGATGAGCTTTACCGCAGCTGCCTCGCGCGTTTCGGTGATGACGGTGAAAACCTC
TGACACATGCAGCTCCCGGAGACGGTCACAGCTTGTCTGTAAGCGGATGCCGGGAGCAGACAAGCCCGTC
AGGGCGCGTCAGCGGGTGTTGGCGGGTGTCGGGGCGCAGCCATGACCCAGTCACGTAGCGATAGCGGAGT
GTATACTGGCTTAACTATGCGGCATCAGAGCAGATTGTACTGAGAGTGCACCATTGCGGTGTGAAATACC
GCACAGATGCGTAAGGAGAAAATACCGCATCAGGCGCTCTTCCGCTTCCTCGCTCACTGACTCGCTGCGC
TCGGTCGTTCGGCTGCGGCGAGCGGTATCAGCTCACTCAAAGGCGGTAATACGGTTATCCACAGAATCAG
GGGATAACGCAGGAAAGAACATGTGAGCAAAAGGCCAGCAAAAGGCCAGGAACCGTAAAAAGGCCGCGTT
GCTGGCGTTTTTCCATAGGCTCCGCCCCCCTGACGAGCATCACAAAAATCGACGCTCAAGTCAGAGGTGG
CGAAACCCGACAGGACTATAAAGATACCAGGCGTTTCCCCCTGGAAGCTCCCTCGTGCGCTCTCCTGTTC
CGACCCTGCCGCTTACCGGATACCTGTCCGCCTTTCTCCCTTCGGGAAGCGTGGCGCTTTCTCATAGCTC
ACGCTGTAGGTATCTCAGTTCGGTGTAGGTCGTTCGCTCCAAGCTGGGCTGTGTGCACGAACCCCCCGTT
CAGCCCGACCGCTGCGCCTTATCCGGTAACTATCGTCTTGAGTCCAACCCGGTAAGACACGACTTATCGC
CACTGGCAGCAGCCACTGGTAACAGGATTAGCAGAGCGAGGTATGTAGGCGGTGCTACAGAGTTCTTGAA
GTGGTGGCCTAACTACGGCTACACTAGAAGGACAGTATTTGGTATCTGCGCTCTGCTGAAGCCAGTTACC
TTCGGAAAAAGAGTTGGTAGCTCTTGATCCGGCAAACAAACCACCGCTGGTAGCGGTGGTTTTTTTGTTT
GCAAGCAGCAGATTACGCGCAGAAAAAAAGGATCTCAAGAAGATCCTTTGATCTTTTCTACGGGGTCTGA
CGCTCAGTGGAACGAAAACTCACGTTAAGGGATTTTGGTCATGAACAATAAAACTGTCTGCTTACATAAA
CAGTAATACAAGGGGTGTTATGAGCCATATTCAACGGGAAACGTCTTGCTCTAGGCCGCGATTAAATTCC
AACATGGATGCTGATTTATATGGGTATAAATGGGCTCGCGATAATGTCGGGCAATCAGGTGCGACAATCT
ATCGATTGTATGGGAAGCCCGATGCGCCAGAGTTGTTTCTGAAACATGGCAAAGGTAGCGTTGCCAATGA
TGTTACAGATGAGATGGTCAGACTAAACTGGCTGACGGAATTTATGCCTCTTCCGACCATCAAGCATTTT
ATCCGTACTCCTGATGATGCATGGTTACTCACCACTGCGATCCCCGGGAAAACAGCATTCCAGGTATTAG
AAGAATATCCTGATTCAGGTGAAAATATTGTTGATGCGCTGGCAGTGTTCCTGCGCCGGTTGCATTCGAT
TCCTGTTTGTAATTGTCCTTTTAACAGCGATCGCGTATTTCGTCTCGCTCAGGCGCAATCACGAATGAAT
AACGGTTTGGTTGATGCGAGTGATTTTGATGACGAGCGTAATGGCTGGCCTGTTGAACAAGTCTGGAAAG
AAATGCATAAACTTTTGCCATTCTCACCGGATTCAGTCGTCACTCATGGTGATTTCTCACTTGATAACCT
TATTTTTGACGAGGGGAAATTAATAGGTTGTATTGATGTTGGACGAGTCGGAATCGCAGACCGATACCAG
GATCTTGCCATCCTATGGAACTGCCTCGGTGAGTTTTCTCCTTCATTACAGAAACGGCTTTTTCAAAAAT
ATGGTATTGATAATCCTGATATGAATAAATTGCAGTTTCATTTGATGCTCGATGAGTTTTTCTAAGAATT
AATTCATGAGCGGATACATATTTGAATGTATTTAGAAAAATAAACAAATAGGGGTTCCGCGCACATTTCC
CCGAAAAGTGCCACCTAAATTGTAAGCGTTAATATTTTGTTAAAATTCGCGTTAAATTTTTGTTAAATCA
GCTCATTTTTTAACCAATAGGCCGAAATCGGCAAAATCCCTTATAAATCAAAAGAATAGACCGAGATAGG
GT
[37 nt withheld, positions 5183-5219]
AAAGAACGTGGACTCCAACGTCAAAGG
[49 nt withheld, positions 5247-5295]
T
[91 nt withheld, positions 5297-5387]
G
[124 nt withheld, positions 5389-5512]
CCCATTCGCCA
Features (pLannotate 1.2.2; 21 found; start..end, strand, type, name):
     26..73      -  terminator     T7 terminator: transcription terminator for bacteriophage T7 RNA polymerase
     81..130     -  CDS            SET1 (fragment): solubility-enhancement tag derived from T7 phage gene 10B
    140..157     -  CDS            9xHis (fragment): 9xHis affinity tag
    167..397     -  CDS            VAMP3 (fragment): VAMP3_HUMAN - Also known as SYB3. Experimental evidence at protein level: Swiss-Prot protein existence level 1. SNARE involved in vesicular transport from the late endosomes to the trans-Golgi network. From Homo sapiens (Human).
    401..418     -  CDS            thrombin site: thrombin recognition and cleavage site
    429..445     -  CDS            capTEV™ (fragment): composite tag for in vivo biotinylation, TEV protease cleavage, and 6xHis tagging
    464..486     -  RBS            RBS: efficient ribosome binding site from bacteriophage T7 gene 10 (Olins and Rangwala, 1989)
    501..525     -  protein_bind   lac operator: The lac repressor binds to the lac operator to inhibit transcription in E. coli. This inhibition can be relieved by adding lactose or isopropyl-β-D-thiogalactopyranoside (IPTG). lac repressor encoded by lacI
    526..544     -  promoter       T7 promoter: promoter for bacteriophage T7 RNA polymerase
    566..845     +  CDS            TcR (fragment): tetracycline efflux protein; tet; confers resistance to tetracycline
    853..930     +  promoter       lacI promoter: lacI
    931..2013    +  CDS            lacI: lac repressor; lacI; The lac repressor binds to the lac operator to inhibit transcription in E. coli. This inhibition can be relieved by adding lactose or isopropyl-β-D-thiogalactopyranoside (IPTG).
   2026..2047    +  protein_bind   CAP binding site: CAP binding activates transcription in the presence of cAMP. E. coli catabolite activator protein
   2062..2353    +  CDS            TcR (fragment): tetracycline efflux protein; tet; confers resistance to tetracycline
   2425..2805    -  CDS            YPB1_ECOLX: Protein predicted: Swiss-Prot protein existence level 4. From Escherichia coli.
   2822..3013    +  CDS            rop: Rop protein, which maintains plasmids at low copy number; rop
   3115..3254    +  misc_feature   bom: basis of mobility region from pBR322
   3440..4028    -  rep_origin     ori: high-copy-number ColE1/pMB1/pBR322/pUC origin of replication
   4150..4965    +  CDS            KanR: aminoglycoside phosphotransferase; aph(3')-Ia; confers resistance to kanamycin in bacteria or G418 (Geneticin®) in eukaryotes
   4974..5031    -  promoter       AmpR promoter (fragment): bla
   5084..5512    -  rep_origin     f1 ori (sequence partly withheld): f1 bacteriophage origin of replication; arrow indicates direction of (+) strand synthesis
