[The description below was written by a language model from this plasmid's Addgene catalogue record and pLannotate feature annotations shown in this document.]
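Description:
hVAMP3(1-77) S44A is a bacterial expression plasmid built on the pET28a(+) backbone for producing the cytoplasmic SNARE-motif portion of human VAMP3 (also called synaptobrevin 3 or cellubrevin), residues 1–77, carrying a serine-44-to-alanine substitution. The coding sequence, derived from a synthetic gene, was inserted between the NdeI and XhoI sites, both of which are retained. This places it in frame behind the vector's N-terminal His-tag and thrombin cleavage site, so the affinity tag can be removed after purification. The feature table also detects a short His-tag fragment downstream of the insert, corresponding to the vector's optional C-terminal tag; whether it is translated depends on a stop codon at the end of the insert, which the record does not state.

Expression is driven by the T7 promoter with an adjacent lac operator and the T7 gene 10 ribosome binding site, and ends at the T7 terminator. The plasmid-borne lacI gene supplies repressor, so transcription stays off until IPTG induction in a host that provides T7 RNA polymerase. The plasmid replicates from a pBR322-type origin accompanied by rop and bom, consistent with its low-copy listing, and is selected with kanamycin through the aph(3')-Ia gene. An f1 origin is also present, and the tetracycline-resistance fragments annotated are nonfunctional pBR322 remnants.

The S44A change removes a phosphorylatable serine. Given the associated work on VAMP3 phosphorylation and IL-6 exocytosis in dendritic cells, the recombinant protein most likely serves as a non-phosphorylatable control, although the record does not specify particular assays.
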