Addgene plasmid #206029: hVAMP3(1-77) S44A
Purpose: Expresses the SNARE motif of human VAMP3 mutant S44A in bacteria
Depositing lab: Geert van den Bogaart. Depositing organization: University of Groningen. Publication: Phosphorylation of VAMP3 couples IL-6 Exocytosis to dendritic cell activation. Chen T, Psoma A, Mahajan S, Ter Beest M, Linders P, Franciosa G, Bianchi F, Bogaart GVD, Warner H. J Cell Sci. 2025 Sep 22:jcs.264139. doi: 10.1242/jcs.264139. PubMed 40977280.
Backbone
  Vector backbone: pET28a(+)
  Vector type: Bacterial Expression
Growth in bacteria
  Bacterial resistance: Kanamycin, 50 μg/mL
  Growth temperature: 37°C
  Growth strain: DH5alpha
  Copy number: Low Copy
Gene/Insert
  Gene/Insert name: Vesicle-associated membrane protein 3 (alt names: VAMP3; Synaptobrevin 3; SYB3)
  Species: H. sapiens (human)
  Mutation: changes serine 44 to alanine
  GenBank ID: NM_004781.3
  Entrez Gene: VAMP3 (a.k.a. CEB)
  Promoter: T7
  Tag / fusion protein: his-tag (N terminal on insert)
  Cloning method: Restriction Enzyme; 5′ cloning site NdeI (not destroyed); 3′ cloning site XhoI (not destroyed)
  Sequencing primers: 5′ TAATACGACTCACTATAGGG; 3′ GCTAGTTATTGCTCAGCGG
Resource information
  A portion of this plasmid was derived from a plasmid made by: Synthetic gene
Terms and licenses: Academic/Nonprofit Terms; Industry Terms: Not Available to Industry
How to cite: hVAMP3(1-77) S44A was a gift from Geert van den Bogaart (Addgene plasmid # 206029 ; http://n2t.net/addgene:206029 ; RRID:Addgene_206029)
