>Addgene plasmid #206029 | hVAMP3(1-77) S44A | depositor partial sequence | sequence record 400971 | insert
CATATGTCTACCGGTCCGACCGCTGCTACCGGTTCTAACCGTCGTCTGCAGCAGACCCAGAACCAGGTTG
ACGAAGTTGTTGACATCATGCGTGTTAACGTTGACAAAGTTCTGGAACGTGACCAGAAACTGGCTGAACT
GGACGACCGTGCTGACGCTCTGCAGGCTGGTGCTTCTCAGTTCGAAACCTCTGCTGCTAAACTGAAACGT
AAATACTGGTGGAAAAACTGCAAATAGCTCGAG
